>Addgene plasmid #240098 | PAX3::FOXO1-2A-sfGFP | addgene full sequence | sequence record 488743 | Addgene NGS Result
CGCCATTCTGCCTGGGGACGTCGGAGCAAGCTTGATTTAGGTGACACTATAGAATACAAGCTACTTGTTC
TTTTTGCAGGATCCCATCGATTCGAATTCAAGGCCTCTCGAGCCTCTAGATTAATTAAGCCGCCACCATG
ACCACGCTGGCCGGCGCTGTGCCCAGGATGATGCGGCCGGGCCCGGGGCAGAACTACCCGCGTAGCGGGT
TCCCGCTGGAAGTGTCCACTCCCCTCGGCCAGGGCCGCGTCAACCAGCTCGGCGGCGTTTTTATCAACGG
CAGGCCGCTGCCCAACCACATCCGCCACAAGATCGTGGAGATGGCCCACCACGGCATCCGGCCCTGCGTC
ATCTCGCGCCAGCTGCGCGTGTCCCACGGCTGCGTCTCCAAGATCCTGTGCAGGTACCAGGAGACTGGCT
CCATACGTCCTGGTGCCATCGGCGGCAGCAAGCCCAAGCAGGTGACAACGCCTGACGTGGAGAAGAAAAT
TGAGGAATACAAAAGAGAGAACCCGGGCATGTTCAGCTGGGAAATCCGAGACAAATTACTCAAGGACGCG
GTCTGTGATCGAAACACCGTGCCGTCAGTGAGTTCCATCAGCCGCATCCTGAGAAGTAAATTCGGGAAAG
GTGAAGAGGAGGAGGCCGACTTGGAGAGGAAGGAGGCAGAGGAAAGCGAGAAGAAGGCCAAACACAGCAT
CGACGGCATCCTGAGCGAGCGAGCCTCAGCACCCCAATCAGATGAAGGCTCTGATATTGACTCTGAACCA
GATTTACCACTAAAGAGGAAACAGCGCAGAAGCCGAACCACCTTCACAGCAGAACAGCTGGAGGAACTGG
AGCGTGCTTTTGAGAGAACTCATTACCCTGACATTTATACTAGGGAGGAACTGGCCCAGAGGGCGAAGCT
CACCGAGGCCCGAGTACAGGTCTGGTTTAGCAACCGCCGTGCAAGATGGAGGAAGCAAGCTGGGGCCAAT
CAACTGATGGCTTTCAACCATCTCATTCCCGGGGGGTTCCCTCCCACTGCCATGCCGACCTTGCCAACGT
ACCAGCTGTCGGAGACCTCTTACCAGCCCACATCTATTCCACAAGCTGTGTCAGATCCCAGCAGCACCGT
TCACAGACCTCAACCGCTTCCTCCAAGCACTGTACACCAAAGCACGATTCCTTCCAACCCAGACAGCAGC
TCTGCCTACTGCCTCCCCAGCACCAGGCATGGATTTTCCAGCTATACAGACAGCTTTGTGCCTCCGTCGG
GGCCCTCCAACCCCATGAACCCCACCATTGGCAATGGCCTCTCACCTCAGAATTCAATTCGTCATAATCT
GTCCCTACACAGCAAGTTCATTCGTGTGCAGAATGAAGGAACTGGAAAAAGTTCTTGGTGGATGCTCAAT
CCAGAGGGTGGCAAGAGCGGGAAATCTCCTAGGAGAAGAGCTGCATCCATGGACAACAACAGTAAATTTG
CTAAGAGCCGAAGCCGAGCTGCCAAGAAGAAAGCATCTCTCCAGTCTGGCCAGGAGGGTGCTGGGGACAG
CCCTGGATCACAGTTTTCCAAATGGCCTGCAAGCCCTGGCTCTCACAGCAATGATGACTTTGATAACTGG
AGTACATTTCGCCCTCGAACTAGCTCAAATGCTAGTACTATTAGTGGGAGACTCTCACCCATTATGACCG
AACAGGATGATCTTGGAGAAGGGGATGTGCATTCTATGGTGTACCCGCCATCTGCCGCAAAGATGGCCTC
TACTTTACCCAGTCTGTCTGAGATAAGCAATCCCGAAAACATGGAAAATCTTTTGGATAATCTCAACCTT
CTCTCATCACCAACATCATTAACTGTTTCGACCCAGTCCTCACCTGGCACCATGATGCAGCAGACGCCGT
GCTACTCGTTTGCGCCACCAAACACCAGTTTGAATTCACCCAGCCCAAACTACCAAAAATATACATATGG
CCAATCCAGCATGAGCCCTTTGCCCCAGATGCCTATACAAACACTTCAGGACAATAAGTCGAGTTATGGA
GGTATGAGTCAGTATAACTGTGCGCCTGGACTCTTGAAGGAGTTGCTGACTTCTGACTCTCCTCCCCATA
ATGACATTATGACACCAGTTGATCCTGGGGTAGCCCAGCCCAACAGCCGGGTTCTGGGCCAGAACGTCAT
GATGGGCCCTAATTCGGTCATGTCAACCTATGGCAGCCAGGCATCTCATAACAAAATGATGAATCCCAGC
TCCCATACCCACCCTGGACATGCTCAGCAGACATCTGCAGTTAACGGGCGTCCCCTGCCCCACACGGTAA
GCACCATGCCCCACACCTCGGGTATGAACCGCCTGACCCAAGTGAAGACACCTGTACAAGTGCCTCTGCC
CCACCCCATGCAGATGAGTGCCCTGGGGGGCTACTCCTCCGTGAGCAGCTGCAATGGCTATGGCAGAATG
GGCCTTCTCCACCAGGAGAAGCTCCCAAGTGACTTGGATGGCATGTTCATTGAGCGCTTAGACTGTGACA
TGGAATCCATCATTCGGAATGACCTCATGGATGGAGATACATTGGATTTTAACTTTGACAATGTGTTGCC
CAACCAAAGCTTCCCACACAGTGTCAAGACAACGACACATAGCTGGGTGTCAGGCGGCGCGCCAGGAAGC
GGAGCTACTAACTTCAGCCTGCTGAAGCAGGCTGGAGACGTGGAGGAGAACCCTGGACCTGGATCCATGA
GCAAAGGAGAAGAACTTTTCACTGGAGTTGTCCCAATTCTTGTTGAATTAGATGGTGATGTTAATGGGCA
CAAATTTTCTGTCCGTGGAGAGGGTGAAGGTGATGCTACAAACGGAAAACTCACCCTTAAATTTATTTGC
ACTACTGGAAAACTACCTGTTCCGTGGCCAACACTTGTCACTACTCTGACCTATGGTGTTCAATGCTTTT
CCCGTTATCCGGATCACATGAAACGGCATGACTTTTTCAAGAGTGCCATGCCCGAAGGTTATGTACAGGA
ACGCACTATATCTTTCAAAGATGACGGGACCTACAAGACGCGTGCTGAAGTCAAGTTTGAAGGTGATACC
CTTGTTAATCGTATCGAGTTAAAGGGTATTGATTTTAAAGAAGATGGAAACATTCTTGGACACAAACTCG
AGTACAACTTTAACTCACACAATGTATACATCACGGCAGACAAACAAAAGAATGGAATCAAAGCTAACTT
CAAAATTCGCCACAACGTTGAAGATGGTTCCGTTCAACTAGCAGACCATTATCAACAAAATACTCCAATT
GGCGATGGCCCTGTCCTTTTACCAGACAACCATTACCTGTCGACACAATCTGTCCTGTCGAAAGATCCCA
ACGAAAAGCGTGACCACATGGTCCTTCTTGAGTTTGTAACTGCTGCTGGGATTACACATGGCATGGATGA
GCTCTACAAATAATCTAGAACTATAGTGAGTCGTATTACGTAGATCCAGACATGATAAGATACATTGATG
AGTTTGGACAAACCACAACTAGAATGCAGTGAAAAAAATGCTTTATTTGTGAAATTTGTGATGCTATTGC
TTTATTTGTAACCATTATAAGCTGCAATAAACAAGTTAACAACAACAATTGCATTCATTTTATGTTTCAG
GTTCAGGGGGAGGTGTGGGAGGTTTTTTAATTCGCGGCCGCGGCGCCAATGCATTGGGCCCGGTACCCAG
CTTTTGTTCCCTTTAGTGAGGGTTAATTGCGCGCTTGGCGTAATCATGGTCATAGCTGTTTCCTGTGTGA
AATTGTTATCCGCTCACAATTCCACACAACATACGAGCCGGGAGCATAAAGTGTAAAGCCTGGGGTGCCT
AATGAGTGAGCTAACTCACATTAATTGCGTTGCGCTCACTGCCCGCTTTCCAGTCGGGAAACCTGTCGTG
CCAGCTGCATTAATGAATCGGCCAACGCGCGGGGAGAGGCGGTTTGCGTATTGGGCGCTCTTCCGCTTCC
TCGCTCACTGACTCGCTGCGCTCGGTCGTTCGGCTGCGGCGAGCGGTATCAGCTCACTCAAAGGCGGTAA
TACGGTTATCCACAGAATCAGGGGATAACGCAGGAAAGAACATGTGAGCAAAAGGCCAGCAAAAGGCCAG
GAACCGTAAAAAGGCCGCGTTGCTGGCGTTTTTCCATAGGCTCCGCCCCCCTGACGAGCATCACAAAAAT
CGACGCTCAAGTCAGAGGTGGCGAAACCCGACAGGACTATAAAGATACCAGGCGTTTCCCCCTGGAAGCT
CCCTCGTGCGCTCTCCTGTTCCGACCCTGCCGCTTACCGGATACCTGTCCGCCTTTCTCCCTTCGGGAAG
CGTGGCGCTTTCTCATAGCTCACGCTGTAGGTATCTCAGTTCGGTGTAGGTCGTTCGCTCCAAGCTGGGC
TGTGTGCACGAACCCCCCGTTCAGCCCGACCGCTGCGCCTTATCCGGTAACTATCGTCTTGAGTCCAACC
CGGTAAGACACGACTTATCGCCACTGGCAGCAGCCACTGGTAACAGGATTAGCAGAGCGAGGTATGTAGG
CGGTGCTACAGAGTTCTTGAAGTGGTGGCCTAACTACGGCTACACTAGAAGAACAGTATTTGGTATCTGC
GCTCTGCTGAAGCCAGTTACCTTCGGAAAAAGAGTTGGTAGCTCTTGATCCGGCAAACAAACCACCGCTG
GTAGCGGTGGTTTTTTTGTTTGCAAGCAGCAGATTACGCGCAGAAAAAAAGGATCTCAAGAAGATCCTTT
GATCTTTTCTACGGGGTCTGACGCTCAGTGGAACGAAAACTCACGTTAAGGGATTTTGGTCATGAGATTA
TCAAAAAGGATCTTCACCTAGATCCTTTTAAATTAAAAATGAAGTTTTAAATCAATCTAAAGTATATATG
AGTAAACTTGGTCTGACAGTTACCAATGCTTAATCAGTGAGGCACCTATCTCAGCGATCTGTCTATTTCG
TTCATCCATAGTTGCCTGACTCCCCGTCGTGTAGATAACTACGATACGGGAGGGCTTACCATCTGGCCCC
AGTGCTGCAATGATACCGCGAGACCCACGCTCACCGGCTCCAGATTTATCAGCAATAAACCAGCCAGCCG
GAAGGGCCGAGCGCAGAAGTGGTCCTGCAACTTTATCCGCCTCCATCCAGTCTATTAATTGTTGCCGGGA
AGCTAGAGTAAGTAGTTCGCCAGTTAATAGTTTGCGCAACGTTGTTGCCATTGCTACAGGCATCGTGGTG
TCACGCTCGTCGTTTGGTATGGCTTCATTCAGCTCCGGTTCCCAACGATCAAGGCGAGTTACATGATCCC
CCATGTTGTGCAAAAAAGCGGTTAGCTCCTTCGGTCCTCCGATCGTTGTCAGAAGTAAGTTGGCCGCAGT
GTTATCACTCATGGTTATGGCAGCACTGCATAATTCTCTTACTGTCATGCCATCCGTAAGATGCTTTTCT
GTGACTGGTGAGTACTCAACCAAGTCATTCTGAGAATAGTGTATGCGGCGACCGAGTTGCTCTTGCCCGG
CGTCAATACGGGATAATACCGCGCCACATAGCAGAACTTTAAAAGTGCTCATCATTGGAAAACGTTCTTC
GGGGCGAAAACTCTCAAGGATCTTACCGCTGTTGAGATCCAGTTCGATGTAACCCACTCGTGCACCCAAC
TGATCTTCAGCATCTTTTACTTTCACCAGCGTTTCTGGGTGAGCAAAAACAGGAAGGCAAAATGCCGCAA
AAAAGGGAATAAGGGCGACACGGAAATGTTGAATACTCATACTCTTCCTTTTTCAATATTATTGAAGCAT
TTATCAGGGTTATTGTCTCATGAGCGGATACATATTTGAATGTATTTAGAAAAATAAACAAATAGGGGTT
CCGCGCACATTTCCCCGAAAAGTGCCACCTAAATTGTAAGCGTTAATATTTTGTTAAAATTCGCGTTAAA
TTTTTGTTAAATCAGCTCATTTTTTAACCAATAGGCCGAAATCGGCAAAATCCCTTATAAATCAAAAGAA
TAGACCGAGATAGGGT
[37 nt withheld, positions 6037-6073]
AAAGAACGTGGACTCCAACGTCAAAGG
[49 nt withheld, positions 6101-6149]
T
[91 nt withheld, positions 6151-6241]
G
[124 nt withheld, positions 6243-6366]
CCCATTCGCCATTCAGGCTGCGCAACTGTTGGGAAGGGCGATCGGTGCGGGCCTCTTCGCTATTACGCCA
GTCGACCGCCAATTCAATATGGCGTATATGGACTCATGCCAATTCAATATGGTGGATCTGGACCTGTGCC
AATTCAATATGGCGTATATGGACTCGTGCCAATTCAATATGGTGGATCTGGACCCCAGCCAATTCAATAT
GGCGGACTTGGCACCATGCCAATTCAATATGGCGGACCTGGCACTGTGCCAACTGGGGAGGGGTCTACTT
GGCACGGTGCCAAGTTTGAGGAGGGGTCTTGGCCCTGTGCCAAGTCCGCCATATTGAATTGGCATGGTGC
CAATAATGGCGGCCATATTGGCTATATGCCAGGATCAATATATAGGCAATATCCAATATGGCCCTATGCC
AATATGGCTATTGGCCAGGTTCAATACTATGTATTGGCCCTATGCCATATAGTATTCCATATATGGGTTT
TCCTATTGACGTAGATAGCCCCTCCCAATGGGCGGTCCCATATACCATATATGGGGCTTCCTAATACCGC
CCATAGCCACTCCCCCATTGACGTCAATGGTCTCTATATATGGTCTTTCCTATTGACGTCATATGGGCGG
TCCTATTGACGTATATGGCGCCTCCCCCATTGACGTCAATTACGGTAAATGGCCCGCCTGGCTCAATGCC
CATTGACGTCAATAGGACCACCCACCATTGACGTCAATGGGATGGCTCATTGCCCATTCATATCCGTTCT
CACGCCCCCTATTGACGTCAATGACGGTAAATGGCCCACTTGGCAGTACATCAATATCTATTAATAGTAA
CTTGGCAAGTACATTACTATTGGAAGTACGCCAGGGTACATTGGCAGTACTCCCATTGACGTCAATGGCG
GTAAATGGCCCGCGATGGCTGCCAAGTACATCCCCATTGACGTCAATGGGGAGGGGCAATGACGCAAATG
GGCGTTCCATTGACGTAAATGGGCGGTAGGCGTGCCTAATGGGAGGTCTATATAAGCAATGCTCGTTTAG
GGAAC
Features (pLannotate 1.2.2; 17 found; start..end, strand, type, name):
     35..53      +  promoter       SP6 promoter: promoter for bacteriophage SP6 RNA polymerase
    138..1310    +  CDS            PAX3 (fragment): PAX3_HUMAN - Also known as HUP2. Experimental evidence at protein level: Swiss-Prot protein existence level 1. Transcription factor that may regulate cell proliferation, migration and apoptosis. Involved in neural development and myogenesis. Transcriptional activator of MITF, acting synergistically with SOX10 (PubMed:21965087). From Homo sapiens (Human).
   1308..2645    +  CDS            FOXO1 (fragment): FOXO1_HUMAN - Also known as FKHR, FOXO1A. Experimental evidence at protein level: Swiss-Prot protein existence level 1. Transcription factor that is the main target of insulin signaling and regulates metabolic homeostasis in response to oxidative stress (PubMed:10358076, PubMed:12228231, PubMed:15220471, PubMed:15890677, PubMed:18356527, PubMed:19221179, PubMed:20543840, PubMed:21245099). Binds to the insulin response element (IRE) with consensus sequence 5'-TT[G/A]TTTTG-3' and the related Daf-16 family binding element (DBE) with consensus sequence 5'-TT[G/A]TTTAC-3' (PubMed:10358076). Activit
   2727..3440    +  CDS            Superfolder GFP: Superfolder GFP is a basic (constitutively fluorescent) green fluorescent protein published in 2005, derived from Aequorea victoria. It is reported to be a very rapidly-maturing weak dimer.
   3451..3468    -  promoter       T7 promoter (fragment): promoter for bacteriophage T7 RNA polymerase
   3473..3607    -  polyA_signal   SV40 poly(A) signal: SV40 polyadenylation signal
   3720..3738    -  promoter       T3 promoter: promoter for bacteriophage T3 RNA polymerase
   3783..3799    -  protein_bind   lac operator: The lac repressor binds to the lac operator to inhibit transcription in E. coli. This inhibition can be relieved by adding lactose or isopropyl-β-D-thiogalactopyranoside (IPTG). lac repressor encoded by lacI
   3807..3837    -  promoter       lac promoter: promoter for the E. coli lac operon
   3852..3873    -  protein_bind   CAP binding site: CAP binding activates transcription in the presence of cAMP. E. coli catabolite activator protein
   3886..3978    -  CDS            lacI (fragment): lac repressor; lacI; The lac repressor binds to the lac operator to inhibit transcription in E. coli. This inhibition can be relieved by adding lactose or isopropyl-β-D-thiogalactopyranoside (IPTG).
   4161..4749    -  rep_origin     ori: high-copy-number ColE1/pMB1/pBR322/pUC origin of replication
   4920..5780    -  CDS            AmpR: β-lactamase; bla; confers resistance to ampicillin, carbenicillin, and related antibiotics
   5781..5885    -  promoter       AmpR promoter: bla
   5938..6366    -  rep_origin     f1 ori (sequence partly withheld): f1 bacteriophage origin of replication; arrow indicates direction of (+) strand synthesis
   6371..6437    -  CDS            lacZα (fragment): LacZα fragment of β-galactosidase; lacZ fragment
   6444..7421    +  promoter       CMV IE94 promoter: enhancer/promoter region of simian cytomegalovirus major immediate early transcription unit IE94
