[The description below was written by a language model from this plasmid's Addgene catalogue record and pLannotate feature annotations shown in this document.]
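Description:
PAX3::FOXO1-2A-sfGFP is a pCS2+-based mammalian expression plasmid of about 7.4 kb carrying the human PAX3::FOXO1 fusion, the chimeric transcription factor associated with rhabdomyosarcoma. It was built by inserting the fusion coding sequence between the PacI and AscI sites of the pCS2+MCS-P2A-sfGFP backbone, and both sites remain intact. In bacteria the plasmid is maintained through a high-copy ColE1/pUC-type origin and selected with ampicillin via the β-lactamase gene. An f1 phage origin and remnants of the lac region (lac promoter and operator, with lacZα and lacI fragments) are also carried over from the parental vector.

The expression unit is driven by the simian cytomegalovirus IE94 enhancer/promoter, which sits at the end of the linearised sequence record and so reads across the plasmid junction into an SP6 promoter and, according to the depositor, a Kozak sequence. The open reading frame follows, annotated as an N-terminal PAX3 fragment joined directly to a C-terminal FOXO1 fragment. Downstream lies superfolder GFP; the short gap between FOXO1 and sfGFP is where the backbone's P2A peptide would sit, although the feature table does not annotate it. A 2A sequence causes ribosomal skipping, so the oncoprotein and the rapidly maturing green reporter are made from one transcript as separate polypeptides, and fluorescence marks expressing cells without sfGFP being fused to the oncoprotein. An SV40 polyadenylation signal lies downstream of the cassette, flanked by a partial T7 promoter and a T3 promoter.

The CMV/SP6 arrangement allows either direct expression from transfected or injected DNA or in vitro transcription of mRNA. The associated publication concerns how the fusion oncoprotein acts in vivo, though the record gives no further experimental detail.
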