Addgene plasmid #240098: PAX3::FOXO1-2A-sfGFP
Purpose: human PAX3::FOXO1 in -2A-sfGFP backbone (Plasmid# 74668)
Depositing lab: Genevieve Kendall. Depositing organization: Research Institute at Nationwide Children's Hospital. Publication: Rhabdomyosarcoma fusion oncoprotein initially pioneers a neural signature in vivo. Kucinski J, Tallan A, Taslim C, Vontell AM, Silvius KM, Wang M, Cannon MV, Stanton BZ, Kendall GC. Cell Rep. 2025 Jul 22;44(7):115923. doi: 10.1016/j.celrep.2025.115923. Epub 2025 Jul 3. PubMed 40614256.
Backbone
  Vector backbone: pCS2+MCS-P2A-sfGFP
  Backbone manufacturer: Jason Berman (Addgene Plasmid #74668)
  Backbone size w/o insert (bp): 4914
  Total vector size (bp): 7424
  Modifications to backbone: Add human PAX3::FOXO1 with upstream SP6 and Kozak sequence
  Vector type: Mammalian Expression
Growth in bacteria
  Bacterial resistance: Ampicillin, 100 μg/mL
  Growth temperature: 37°C
  Growth strain: DH5alpha
  Copy number: Unknown
Gene/Insert
  Cloning method: Restriction Enzyme; 5′ cloning site PacI (not destroyed); 3′ cloning site AscI (not destroyed)
  Sequencing primers: 5′ SP6; 3′ T3
Terms and licenses: Academic/Nonprofit Terms; Industry Terms: Not Available to Industry
Depositor comments: Please visit https://doi.org/10.1101/2024.07.12.603270 for bioRxiv preprint.
How to cite: PAX3::FOXO1-2A-sfGFP was a gift from Genevieve Kendall (Addgene plasmid # 240098 ; http://n2t.net/addgene:240098 ; RRID:Addgene_240098)
